>Addgene plasmid #148836 | pnYC-NvM-DmBam-M24E_AG | depositor full sequence | sequence record 291284 | Full Sequence
GGTATGGCAATGAAAGACGGTGAGCTGGTGATATGGGATAGTGTTCACCCTTGTTACACCGTTTTCCATG
AGCAAACTGAAACGTTTTCATCGCTCTGGAGTGAATACCACGACGATTTCCGGCAGTTTCTACACATATA
TTCGCAAGATGTGGCGTGTTACGGTGAAAACCTGGCCTATTTCCCTAAAGGGTTTATTGAGAATATGTTT
TTCGTCTCAGCCAATCCCTGGGTGAGTTTCACCAGTTTTGATTTAAACGTGGCCAATATGGACAACTTCT
TCGCCCCCGTTTTCACCATGGGCAAATATTATACGCAAGGCGACAAGGTGCTGATGCCGCTGGCGATTCA
GGTTCATCATGCCGTCTGTGATGGCTTCCATGTCGGCAGAATGCTTAATGAATTACAACAGTACTGCGAT
GAGTGGCAGGGCGGGGCGTAATTTTTTTAAGGCAGTTATTGGTGCCCTTAAACGCCTGGTGCTACGCCTG
AATAAGTGATAATAAGCGGATGAATGGCAGAAATTCGAAAGCAAATTCGACCCGGTCGTCGGTTCAGGGC
AGGGTCGTTAAATAGCCGCTTATGTCTATTGCTGGTTTACCGGTTTATTGACTACCGGAAGCAGTGTGAC
CGTGTGCTTCTCAAATGCCTGAGGCCAGTTTGCTCAGGCTCTCCCCGTGGAGGTAATAATTGACGATATG
ATCATTTATTCTGCCTCCCAGAGCCTGATAAAAACGGTTAGCGCTTCGTTAATACAGATGTAGGTGTTCC
ACAGGGTAGCCAGCAGCATCCTGCGATGCAGATCCGGAACATAATGGTGCAGGGCGCTTGTTTCGGCGTG
GGTATGGTGGCAGGCCCCGTGGCCGGGGGACTGTTGGGCGCTGCCGGCACCTGTCCTACGAGTTGCATGA
TAAAGAAGACAGTCATAAGTGCGGCGACGATAGTCATGCCCCGCGCCCACCGGAAGGAGCTACCGGACAG
CGGTGCGGACTGTTGTAACTCAGAATAAGAAATGAGGCCGCTCATGGCGTTGACTCTCAGTCATAGTATC
GTGGTATCACCGGTTGGTTCCACTCTCTGTTGCGGGCAACTTCAGCAGCACGTAGGGGACTTCCGCGTTT
CCAGACTTTACGAAACACGGAAACCGAAGACCATTCATGTTGTTGCTCAGGTCGCAGACGTTTTGCAGCA
GCAGTCGCTTCACGTTCGCTCGCGTATCGGTGATTCATTCTGCTAACCAGTAAGGCAACCCCGCCAGCCT
AGCCGGGTCCTCAACGACAGGAGCACGATCATGCGCACCCGTGGCCAGGACCCAACGCTGCCCGAGATGC
GCCGCGTGCGGCTGCTGGAGATGGCGGACGCGATGGATATGTTCTGCCAAGGGTTGGTTTGCGCATTCAC
AGTTCTCCGCAAGAATTGATTGGCTCCAATTCTTGGAGTGGTGAATCCGTTAGCGAGGTGCCGCCGGCTT
CCATTCAGGTCGAGGTGGCCCGGCTCCATGCACCGCGACGCAACGCGGGGAGGCAGACAAGGTATAGGGC
GGCGCCTACAATCCATGCCAACCCGTTCCATGTGCTCGCCGAGGCGGCATAAATCGCCGTGACGATCAGC
GGTCCAGTGATCGAAGTTAGGCTGGTAAGAGCCGCGAGCGATCCTTGAAGCTGTCCCTGATGGTCGTCAT
CTACCTGCCTGGACAGCATGGCCTGCAACGCGGGCATCCCGATGCCGCCGGAAGCGAGAAGAATCATAAT
GGGGAAGGCCATCCAGCCTCGCGTCGCGAACGCCAGCAAGACGTAGCCCAGCGCGTCGGCCGCCATGCCG
GCGATAATGGCCTGCTTCTCGCCGAAACGTTTGGTGGCGGGACCAGTGACGAAGGCTTGAGCGAGGGCGT
GCAAGATTCCGAATACCGCAAGCGACAGGCCGATCATCGTCGCGCTCCAGCGAAAGCGGTCCTCGCCGAA
AATGACCCAGAGCGCTGCCGGCACCTGTCCTACGAGTTGCATGATAAAGAAGACAGTCATAAGTGCGGCG
ACGATAGTCATGCCCCGCGCCCACCGGAAGGAGCTGACTGGGTTGAAGGCTCTCAAGGGCATCGGTCGAC
GCTCTCCCTTATGCGACTCCTGCATTAGGAAGCAGCCCAGTAGTAGGTTGAGGCCGTTGAGCACCGCCGC
CGCAAGGAATGGTGCATGCAAGGAGATGGCGCCCAACAGTCCCCCGGCCACGGGGCCTGCCACCATACCC
ACGCCGAAACAAGCGCTCATGAGCCCGAAGTGGCGAGCCCGATCTTCCCCATCGGTGATGTCGGCGATAT
AGGCGCCAGCAACCGCACCTGTGGCGCCGGTGATGCCGGCCACGATGCGTCCGGCGTAGAGGATCAGACT
AAGATCTCGATCCCGCGAAATTAATACGACTCACTATAGGGGAATTGTGAGCGGATAACAATTCCCCACT
AGTAATAATTTTGTTTAACTTTAAGAAGGAGATATACCATGGAAACTGAAGAAGGTAAACTGGTAATCTG
GATTAACGGCGATAAAGGCTATAACGGTCTCGCTGAAGTCGGTAAGAAATTCGAGAAAGATACCGGAATT
AAAGTCACCGTTGAGCATCCGGATAAACTGGAAGAGAAATTCCCACAGGTTGCGGCAACTGGCGATGGCC
CTGACATTATCTTCTGGGCACACGACCGCTTTGGTGGCTACGCTCAATCTGGCCTGTTGGCTGAAATCAC
CCCGGACAAAGCGTTCCAGGACAAGCTGTATCCGTTTACCTGGGATGCCGTACGTTACAACGGCAAGCTG
ATTGCTTACCCGATCGCTGTTGAAGCGTTATCGCTGATTTATAACAAAGACCTGCTGCCGAACCCGCCAA
AAACCTGGGAAGAGATCCCGGCGCTGGATAAAGAACTGAAAGCGAAAGGTAAGAGCGCCCTGATGTTCAA
CCTGCAAGAACCGTACTTCACCTGGCCGCTGATTGCTGCTGACGGGGGTTATGCGTTCAAGTATGAAAAC
GGCAAGTACGACATTAAAGACGTGGGCGTGGATAACGCTGGCGCGAAAGCGGGTCTGACCTTCCTGGTTG
ACCTGATTAAAAACAAACACATGAATGCAGACACCGATTACTCCATCGCAGAAGCTGCCTTTAATAAAGG
CGAAACAGCGATGACCATCAACGGCCCGTGGGCATGGTCCAACATCGACACCAGCAAAGTGAATTATGGT
GTAACGGTACTGCCGACCTTCAAGGGTCAACCATCCAAACCGTTCGTTGGCGTGCTGAGCGCAGGTATTA
ACGCCGCCAGTCCGAACAAAGAGCTGGCAAAAGAGTTCCTCGAAAACTATCTGCTGACTGATGAAGGTCT
GGAAGCGGTTAATAAAGACAAACCGCTGGGTGCCGTAGCGCTGAAGTCTTACGAGGAAGAGTTGGCGAAA
GATCCACGTATTGCCGCCACGATGGAAAACGCCCAGAAAGGTGAAATCATGCCGAACATCCCGCAGATGT
CCGCTTTCTGGTATGCCGTGCGTACTGCGGTGATCAACGCCGCCAGCGGTCGTCAGACTGTCGATGAAGC
CCTTAAAGACGCGCAGACTGGTACCGGCAGCGGCGAAAACCTTTACTTCCAGGGCCATATGCTCGAGATG
CTTAATGCACGTGACGTGTGTCCTGAGGGCAACGACGACCAGCAGTTGGACCACAATTTTAAGCAGGAAG
AGGAGCATTTGGCCTTAATGGTGGAAGGCAATGAAAACGAAGATCCGAGGAAAGCCACTTGTGAGTACGA
GGATACGAACGAAGATGGTGCAACCTGCACATCGGGCGTTTTATCCGAAATCCAGGAGAACTTCGGTAGA
CTCCGGTTGTGTGACGTTACTGCACCACTCCTCGAATTCCACGGTTTGGATTGCTTGCAACAGATTCAAA
AGCGCTCGCGCCATTTTGCATTCGACGGTTCTCCGGCCAAGAAGTCGCGATCCGGAGGCGTGTTGGTCAC
CGGGCCAAAGCAGAAGCAACTGCAGAAGGAAAATGTGTGGAACCGGAAGAGTAAAGGCTCTGCGTCCGCG
GATAATATTGAGAAACTGCCCATAACTATTGAGAAACTGCATATGATTGGTCTGCACGGCGATTGCTTAG
AGCACAACGCCGTGCTGCGTTTGATGAATCTGTTCAGATCCCTGCATGATCACCTGACCGCCGATTTGGG
CTTCTCGCGCCAAAACTCAATGCCCTCGGACTATCTGTTCGATATGCCGGTGAAGAGCACGATGCCTAAG
AGCTTGAATGTGCGCTACCAACTGCAGGTGCTGTGCACCAAAGTAGAGCGCTTCCTTGTCCAGCAGCGCC
GCACCTTGGAGTCGAATCGCCACTTCGATTTCGAGAAATACGACGAGTGTGACAAGTTGCTTAAGGGTTT
CGCATCCTATTTGGACAACTTCAAACTGCTTTTAAAGCCCAAAATGCGCAATCGAAACGGAAACTCGGGG
AGCAATGCGGACAAGTTCCATACTCAGCGCATGGAGAGATTGCTAATTGGTCTGCGCGATTGGATCAAGG
CTGCGCATCTCAGTGTGCACGTATTTAACTGGGAAATGGATCTGGAGCACCGCTACTCCGGGGCCATGAC
CGAAAGCCACAAGTCGTTGAACGAGCGGGCCATCCTTTTGTCCGGTGCCGAGCTAAGGGCGGCCGAAGCG
CGTGGAATCAGTGCGGAGGATCTGTTCATCGCCCAGAGATACAAACTGGGAGGTCCGATCTATTGCGTTC
TGGAGCAGCATGAGTTCCTCTCCGCTCTGATCGCCAATCCAGAGACCTATTTCCCGCCCAGTGTTGTCGC
CATTTGCGGGCCACAGAAGCTTGGCGCAGTGAGCATGGAGCAGCCGTCAGCGTCGGAGGAGGAGTTTGAG
GAGACCGAGGAAGTGCCATCATCGCCACCTCGTCACACCGGACGTGTACCTCGCTTCAGAAGCTAACCTA
GGAGATCCGGCTGCTAACAAAGCCCGAAAGGAAGCTGAGTTGGCTGCTGCCACCGCTGAGCAATAACTAG
CATAACCCCTTGGGGCCTCTAAACGGGTCTTGAGGGGTTTTTTGCTGAAAGGAGGAACTATATCCGGATA
TCCCGCAAGAGGCCCGGCAGTACCGGCATAACCAAGCCTATGCCTACAGCATCCAGGGTGACGGTGCCGA
GGATGACGATGAGCGCATTGTTAGATTTCATACACGGTGCCTGACTGCGTTAGCAATTTAACTGTGATAA
ACTACCGCATTAAAGCTTATCGATGATAAGCTGTCAAACATGAGAATTACAACTTATATCGTATGGGGCT
GACTTCAGGTGCTACATTTGAAGAGATAAATTGCACTGAAATCAAGAAATATTTTATCTGATTAATAAGA
TGATCTTCTTGAGATCGTTTTGGTCTGCGCGTAATCTCTTGCTCTGAAAACGAAAAAACCGCCTTGCAGG
GCGGTTTTTCGAAGGTTCTCTGAGCTACCAACTCTTTGAACCGAGGTAACTGGCTTGGAGGAGCGCAGTC
ACCAAAACTTGTCCTTTCAGTTTAGCCTTAACCGGCGCATGACTTCAAGACTAACTCCTCTAAATCAATT
ACCAGTGGCTGCTGCCAGTGGTGCTTTTGCATGTCTTTCCGGGTTGGACTCAAGACGATAGTTACCGGAT
AAGGCGCAGCGGTCGGACTGAACGGGGGGTTCGTGCATACAGTCCAGCTTGGAGCGAACTGCCTACCCGG
AACTGAGTGTCAGGCGTGGAATGAGACAAACGCGGCCATAACAGCGGAATGACACCGGTAAACCGAAAGG
CAGGAACAGGAGAGCGCACGAGGGAGCCGCCAGGGGGAAACGCCTGGTATCTTTATAGTCCTGTCGGGTT
TCGCCACCACTGATTTGAGCGTCAGATTTCGTGATGCTTGTCAGGGGGGCGGAGCCTATGGAAAAACGGC
TTTGCCGCGGCCCTCTCACTTCCCTGTTAAGTATCTTCCTGGCATCTTCCAGGAAATCTCCGCCCCGTTC
GTAAGCCATTTCCGCTCGCCGCAGTCGAACGACCGAGCGTAGCGAGTCAGTGAGCGAGGAAGCGGAATAT
ATCCTGTATCACATATTCTGCTGACGCACCGGTGCAGCCTTTTTTCTCCTGCCACATGAAGCACTTCACT
GACACCCTCATCAGTGCCAACATAGTAAGCCAGTATACACTCCCCTAGCGCTGATGTCCGGCGGTGCTTT
TGCCGTTACGCACCACCCCGTCAGTAGCTGAACAGGAGGGACAGCTGATAGAAACAGAAGCCACTGGAGC
ACCTCAAAAACACCATCATACACTAAATCAGTAAGTTGGCAGCATCACCCGACGCACTTTGCGCCGAATA
AATACCTGTGACGGAAGATCACTTCGCAGAATAAATAAATCCTGGTGTCCCTGTTGATACCGGGAAGCCC
TGGGCCAACTTTTGGCGAAAATGAGACGTTGATCGGCACGTAAGAGGTTCCAACTTTCACCATAATGAAA
TAAGATCACTACCGGGCGTATTTTTTGAGTTATCGAGATTTTCAGGAGCTAAGGAAGCTAAAATGGAGAA
AAAAATCACTGGATATACCACCGTTGATATATCCCAATGGCATCGTAAAGAACATTTTGAGGCATTTCAG
TCAGTTGCTCAATGTACCTATAACCAGACCGTTCAGCTGGATATTACGGCCTTTTTAAAGACCGTAAAGA
AAAATAAGCACAAGTTTTATCCGGCCTTTATTCACATTCTTGCCCGCCTGATGAATGCTCATCCGGAATT
C
Features (pLannotate 1.2.2; 18 found; start..end, strand, type, name):
    739..834     -  CDS            resD (fragment): REDF_ECOLI - Also known as D. Protein inferred from homology: Swiss-Prot protein existence level 3. Acts as a repressor of transcription and as a site-specific resolvase that cleaves at the RfsF site. From Escherichia coli (strain K12).
    824..881     +  CDS            TcR (fragment): tetracycline efflux protein; tet; confers resistance to tetracycline
    878..971     -  CDS            TcR (fragment): tetracycline efflux protein; tet; confers resistance to tetracycline
   1475..2375    -  CDS            TcR (fragment): tetracycline efflux protein; tet; confers resistance to tetracycline
   2402..2420    +  promoter       T7 promoter: promoter for bacteriophage T7 RNA polymerase
   2421..2445    +  protein_bind   lac operator: The lac repressor binds to the lac operator to inhibit transcription in E. coli. This inhibition can be relieved by adding lactose or isopropyl-β-D-thiogalactopyranoside (IPTG). lac repressor encoded by lacI
   2460..2482    +  RBS            RBS: efficient ribosome binding site from bacteriophage T7 gene 10 (Olins and Rangwala, 1989)
   2493..3589    +  CDS            MBP (fragment): maltose binding protein from E. coli; malE (mutated); This version of the gene does not encode a signal sequence, so MBP will remain in the cytosol.
   3638..4963    +  CDS            bam: BAM_DROME - Experimental evidence at protein level: Swiss-Prot protein existence level 1. Required to initiate both male and female gametogenesis. May regulate cystoblast cell divisions. From Drosophila melanogaster (Fruit fly).
   4980..5029    +  CDS            SET1 (fragment): solubility-enhancement tag derived from T7 phage gene 10B
   5037..5084    +  terminator     T7 terminator: transcription terminator for bacteriophage T7 RNA polymerase
   5107..5211    -  CDS            TcR (fragment): tetracycline efflux protein; tet; confers resistance to tetracycline
   5259..5287    -  promoter       tet promoter: E. coli promoter for tetracycline efflux protein gene
   5399..5944    +  rep_origin     p15A ori: Plasmids containing the medium-copy-number p15A origin of replication can be propagated in E. coli cells that contain a second plasmid with the ColE1 origin.
   6032..6087    +  rep_origin     RSF ori (fragment): Plasmids containing the RSF 1030 origin of replication can be propagated in E. coli cells that contain additional plasmids with compatible origins.
   6206..6349    -  mobile_element IS1 (fragment): prokaryotic transposable element IS1
   6470..6572    +  promoter       cat promoter: promoter of the E. coli cat gene encoding chloramphenicol acetyltransferase
   6573..441     +  CDS            CmR (across the origin): chloramphenicol acetyltransferase; cat; confers resistance to chloramphenicol
