[The description below was written by a language model from this plasmid's Addgene catalogue record and pLannotate feature annotations shown in this document.]
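Description:
pnYC-NvM-DmBam-M24E_AG is a 6.8 kb bacterial expression plasmid for producing a mutant form of the Drosophila melanogaster Bag-of-marbles (Bam) protein in E. coli. The catalogue lists the backbone as unknown, but the annotated features point to a pACYC-type architecture: a p15A origin of replication, a chloramphenicol acetyltransferase gene under its own cat promoter for selection, and scattered fragments of a disrupted tetracycline resistance gene with its tet promoter, into which the expression cassette appears to have been inserted. The p15A origin gives low-to-medium copy number and is compatible with ColE1-type plasmids, so the vector can be maintained alongside a second expression plasmid, for example for co-expressing binding partners.

The expression cassette is driven by a T7 promoter followed by a lac operator, so transcription requires T7 RNA polymerase and is IPTG-inducible. A T7 gene 10 ribosome binding site precedes a cytosolic maltose-binding protein (MBP, lacking its signal sequence). MBP sits immediately upstream of the bam coding sequence, consistent with an N-terminal MBP fusion that aids solubility and allows amylose affinity purification. A T7 terminator closes the unit; the short "SET1" match just before it is probably vector-derived T7 sequence rather than a deliberate tag.

The insert name indicates an M24E substitution, and the record also notes a non-silent A239S change described as a natural variant. The associated study concerns Bam binding directly to the CAF40 subunit of the CCR4-NOT complex to repress mRNA targets. The mutant may therefore have been made to probe that interaction in assays with recombinant protein, although the record does not state the purpose of M24E.
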