Addgene plasmid #148836: pnYC-NvM-DmBam-M24E_AG
Purpose: Bacterial Expression of DmBam-M24E
Depositing lab: Elisa Izaurralde. Depositing organization: Max Planck Institute for Developmental Biology. Publication: Drosophila Bag-of-marbles directly interacts with the CAF40 subunit of the CCR4-NOT complex to elicit repression of mRNA targets. Sgromo A, Raisch T, Backhaus C, Keskeny C, Alva V, Weichenrieder O, Izaurralde E. RNA. 2018 Mar;24(3):381-395. doi: 10.1261/rna.064584.117. Epub 2017 Dec 18. PubMed 29255063.
Backbone
  Vector backbone: Unknown
  Vector type: Bacterial Expression
Growth in bacteria
  Bacterial resistance: Chloramphenicol, 25 μg/mL
  Growth temperature: 37°C
  Growth strain: DH5alpha
  Copy number: Low Copy
Gene/Insert
  Gene/Insert name: DmBam-M24E
  Species: D. melanogaster (fly)
  Mutation: one non silent mutation A239 to S, described as natural variant at UniProt.: P22745 (NCBI NM:057452.3).
  Entrez Gene: bam (a.k.a. Dmel_CG10422, BAM, Bam, Bam-C, BamC, BamF, CG10422, Dmel\CG10422, alpha, fs(3)neo61, ham)
  Cloning method: Unknown
Terms and licenses: Academic/Nonprofit Terms; Industry Terms: Not Available to Industry
Depositor comments: Plasmids from this collection were made available to the research community and donated after the lab closed. Please note that the sequence provided by the depositing laboratory may be theoretical/predicted or based on Sanger sequencing results. There may be discrepancies between sequencing results obtained by Addgene and the depositor sequence. If an Addgene verified sequence is not available, please contact before placing your order to request that our lab fully sequence the plasmid.
How to cite: pnYC-NvM-DmBam-M24E_AG was a gift from Elisa Izaurralde (Addgene plasmid # 148836 ; http://n2t.net/addgene:148836 ; RRID:Addgene_148836)
